Addgene plasmid #179693: pJC175e-DddI
Purpose: Mutagenesis plasmid with constitutive bacterial expression of DddI immunity protein
Depositing lab: David Liu. Publication: CRISPR-free base editors with enhanced activity and expanded targeting scope in mitochondrial and nuclear DNA. Mok BY, Kotrys AV, Raguram A, Huang TP, Mootha VK, Liu DR. Nat Biotechnol. 2022 Sep;40(9):1378-1387. doi: 10.1038/s41587-022-01256-8. Epub 2022 Apr 4. PubMed 35379961.
Backbone
  Vector backbone: SC101
  Vector type: Bacterial Expression
Growth in bacteria
  Bacterial resistance: Ampicillin, 100 μg/mL
  Growth temperature: 37°C
  Growth strain: NEB Stable
  Copy number: High Copy
Gene/Insert
  Gene/Insert name: [SD8] gIII
  Species: M13 phage
  Cloning method: Gibson Cloning
Terms and licenses: Academic/Nonprofit Terms; Industry Terms: Not Available to Industry
Depositor comments: [SD8] DddI-VSV-G
How to cite: pJC175e-DddI was a gift from David Liu (Addgene plasmid # 179693 ; http://n2t.net/addgene:179693 ; RRID:Addgene_179693)
