[The description below was written by a language model from this plasmid's Addgene catalogue record and pLannotate feature annotations shown in this document.]
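Description:
pJC175e-DddI is a 5.5 kb bacterial expression plasmid built on a pSC101-type backbone, replicating through the pSC101 origin together with the Rep101 (RepA) protein it encodes, and selected with ampicillin via a β-lactamase gene under its native bla promoter. The catalogue lists it as high copy, whereas the annotated pSC101 origin is conventionally described as low copy; the record does not explain this difference (for example, whether a copy-up Rep101 variant is present).

The payload consists of two divergently oriented coding regions. On the forward strand, downstream of an rrnB T1 terminator that insulates it from read-through, lies M13 gene III, encoding the minor coat protein pIII that filamentous phage need to infect host cells; the record notes it is translated from the SD8 ribosome-binding site. The promoter controlling gIII is not annotated or stated. On the opposite strand is dddI, the Burkholderia immunity protein that neutralises its cognate toxin DddA, a toxin of a contact-dependent growth inhibition system. According to the depositor comments it is also driven from an SD8 ribosome-binding site and carries a VSV-G tag, and the stated purpose describes its expression as constitutive, though again no promoter is annotated. An rrnB-derived segment (5S rRNA, T1 and T2 terminators) separates this region from the ampicillin marker.

The catalogue calls this a mutagenesis plasmid, yet the feature table shows no mutagenesis genes; the annotated content instead resembles a pIII-supplying accessory plasmid of the kind used for propagating gene III-deficient phage. DddI would protect host cells from DddA toxicity, fitting the associated work on improving DddA-derived, CRISPR-free base editors.
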