Features (pLannotate 1.2.2; 10 found; start..end, strand, type, name):
     36..986     -  CDS            Rep101: RepA protein needed for replication with the pSC101 origin; rep101
   1034..1256    -  rep_origin     pSC101 ori: low-copy replication origin that requires the Rep101 protein
   1751..1795    +  terminator     rrnB T1 terminator: transcription terminator T1 from the E. coli rrnB gene
   2015..3288    +  CDS            M13 gene III (fragment) (sequence partly withheld): pIII; III; minor coat protein
   3438..3806    -  CDS            dddI: DDDI_BURC1 - Experimental evidence at protein level: Swiss-Prot protein existence level 1. Immunity protein component of a toxin-immunity protein module, which functions as a cellular contact-dependent growth inhibition (CDI) system. CDI modules allow bacteria to communicate with and inhibit the growth of closely related neighboring bacteria in a contact-dependent fashion. Bacteria that have this module inhibit or kill bacteria without it, giving them a growth advantage. Specifically inhibits the toxic activity of cognate toxin DddA (C-terminal 163 residue fragment) upon expression in E.coli.
   4008..4035    -  terminator     rrnB T2 terminator: transcription terminator T2 from the E. coli rrnB gene
   4127..4213    -  terminator     rrnB T1 terminator: Escherichia coli rrnB; transcription terminator T1 from the E. coli rrnB gene
   4215..4330    -  ncRNA          5S rRNA: Accession: RF00001 - 5S ribosomal RNA
   4429..5289    -  CDS            AmpR: β-lactamase; bla; confers resistance to ampicillin, carbenicillin, and related antibiotics
   5290..5394    -  promoter       AmpR promoter: bla
>Addgene plasmid #179693 | pJC175e-DddI | addgene full sequence | sequence record 351818 | Addgene NGS Result
GGCGTATCACGAGGCCCTTAGGCCAAATAGGCCGTTCAGATCCTTCCGTATTTAGCCAGTATGTTCTCTA
GTGTGGTTCGTTGTTTTTGCGTGAGCCATGAGAACGAACCATTGAGATCATGCTTACTTTGCATGTCACT
CAAAAATTTTGCCTCAAAACTGGTGAGCTGAATTTTTGCAGTTAAAGCATCGTGTAGTGTTTTTCTTAGT
CCGTTACGTAGGTAGGAATCTGATGTAATGGTTGTTGGTATTTTGTCACCATTCATTTTTATCTGGTTGT
TCTCAAGTTCGGTTACGAGATCCATTTGTCTATCTAGTTCAACTTGGAAAATCAACGTATCAGTCGGGCG
GCCTCGCTTATCAACCACCAATTTCATATTGCTGTAAGTGTTTAAATCTTTACTTATTGGTTTCAAAACC
CATTGGTTAAGCCTTTTAAACTCATGGTAGTTATTTTCAAGCATTAACATGAACTTAAATTCATCAAGGC
TAATCTCTATATTTGCCTTGTGAGTTTTCTTTTGTGTTAGTTCTTTTAATAACCACTCATAAATCCTCAT
AGAGTATTTGTTTTCAAAAGACTTAACATGTTCCAGATTATATTTTATGAATTTTTTTAACTGGAAAAGA
TAAGGCAATATCTCTTCACTAAAAACTAATTCTAATTTTTCGCTTGAGAACTTGGCATAGTTTGTCCACT
GGAAAATCTCAAAGCCTTTAACCAAAGGATTCCTGATTTCCACAGTTCTCGTCATCAGCTCTCTGGTTGC
TTTAGCTAATACACCATAAGCATTTTCCCTACTGATGTTCATCATCTGAGCGTATTGGTTATAAGTGAAC
GATACCGTCCGTTCTTTCCTTGTAGGGTTTTCAATCGTGGGGTTGAGTAGTGCCACACAGCATAAAATTA
GCTTGGTTTCATGCTCCGTTAAGTCATAGCGACTAATCGCTAGTTCATTTGCTTTGAAAACAACTAATTC
AGACATACATCTCAATTGGTCTAGGTGATTTTAATCACTATACCAATTGAGATGGGCTAGTCAATGATAA
TTACTAGTCCTTTTCCTTTGAGTTGTGGGTATCTGTAAATTCTGCTAGACCTTTGCTGGAAAACTTGTAA
ATTCTGCTAGACCCTCTGTAAATTCCGCTAGACCTTTGTGTGTTTTTTTTGTTTATATTCAAGTGGTTAT
AATTTATAGAATAAAGAAAGAATAAAAAAAGATAAAAAGAATAGATCCCAGCCCTGTGTATAACTCACTA
CTTTAGTCAGTTCCGCAGTATTACAAAAGGATGTCGCAAACGCTGTTTGCTCCTCTACAAAACAGACCTT
AAAACCCTAAAGGCTTAAGTAGCACCCTCGCAAGCTCGGGCAAATCGCTGAATATTCCTTTTGTCTCCGA
CCATCAGGCACCTGAGTCGCTGTCTTTTTCGTGACATTCAGTTCGCTGCGCTCACGGCTCTGGCAGTGAA
TGGGGGTAAATGGCACTACAGGCGCCTTTTATGGATTCATGCAAGGAAACTACCCATAATACAAGAAAAG
CCCGTCACGGGCTTCTCAGGGCGTTTTATGGCGGGTCTGCTATGTGGTGCTATCTGACTTTTTGCTGTTC
AGCAGTTCCTGCCCTCTGATTTTCCAGTCTGACCACTTCGGATTATCCCGTGACAGGTCATTCAGACTGG
CTAATGCACCCAGTAAGGCAGCGGTATCATCAACAGGCTTACCCGTCTTACTGTCAAGAGGACATCCGGT
CAAATAAAACGAAAGGCTCAGTCGAAAGACTGGGCCTTTCGTTTTGCTGAGGAGACTTAGGGACCCTGAT
GAAATTCGCCACTTGTTAGTGTAATTCGCTAACTCATCCTGGCATGTTGCTGTTGATTCTTCAATCAGAT
CTTTATAAATCAAAAAGATAAAAAATTGGCACGCAAATTGTATTAACAGTTCAGCAGGACAATCCTGAAC
GCAGAAATCAAGAGGACAACATTACCTGCAGGTGCAGTAAGGAGGAAAAAAAAA
[85 nt withheld, positions 2015-2099]
C
[98 nt withheld, positions 2101-2198]
A
[305 nt withheld, positions 2200-2504]
G
[176 nt withheld, positions 2506-2681]
CCAATCGTCTGACCTGCCTCAACCTCCTGTC
[82 nt withheld, positions 2713-2794]
GCTCTGAGGGA
[161 nt withheld, positions 2806-2966]
T
[41 nt withheld, positions 2968-3008]
T
[62 nt withheld, positions 3010-3071]
A
[35 nt withheld, positions 3073-3107]
CCTCCCTCAATCGGTTGAATGTCGCCCTTTTGTCTTTGGCGCTGGTAAACCTTACGAGTTCAGTATCGAC
TGCGATAAGATCAACCTGTTCCGC
[50 nt withheld, positions 3202-3251]
T
[36 nt withheld, positions 3253-3288]
CGGAGCCAATGTACGCAAAAAATCCCGCTTCAGCGGGGTTTTTTCGCCAAAAAAAACCCCGCCCTGTCAG
GGGCGGGGTTTTTTTTTAGGGCCCTACTGACTGTTCATTATTTTCCTAATCTATTCATTTCAATATCTGT
ATATCTAGACAGTTCGCTCCAGGTCAGCTGCTCCGGACGCTGTTTGGTCGCAAAGAACTGCTTCGCGGCT
TCAATCATCTGCTCTTTGCTCACCACGCAATCCTTGCTCAGGTCCACTTCACCGCCCAGTTTGTTTTCAT
AAAACTTCTCGGTACCGCCGCTGGCGCTGTTACCCTTGCTCACGAAGTTCTCGCCGATATCCATATAGTA
CACCACAGCAATGTCGTTCTTCGCAAAGATGTTCAGCTGCGGGAAACCGCTTTCCTCAAAGGTCAGCACG
AAGTTGTTGGCATCAAAAGCCGGGCGACGGCTCAGGAATTCCACCAGGCTATCCACCTCGTCAATTTCGA
TCTCGCCGTCGAAATCGTCAGCGTACATTTTTTTTTCCTCCTTACTCTAGTAAAAGTTAAACAAAATTAT
TTGTAGAGGGAAACCGTTGTGGTCTCCCTGAATATATTATACGAGCCTTATGCATGCCCGTAAAGTTATC
CAGCAACCACTCATAGACCTAGGGCAGCAGATAGGGACGACGTGGTGTTAGCTGTGCTCTAGAATCCTCA
GCGAGTTTGTAGAAACGCAAAAAGGCCATCCGTCAGGATGGCCTTCTGCTTAATTTGATGCCTGGCAGTT
TATGGCGGGCGTCCTGCCCGCCACCCTCCGGGCCGTTGCTTCGCAACGTTCAAATCCGCTCCCGGCGGAT
TTGTCCTACTCAGGAGAGCGTTCACCGACAAACAACAGATAAAACGAAAGGCCCAGTCTTTCGACTGAGC
CTTTCGTTTTATTTGATGCCTGGCAGTTCCCTACTCTCGCATGGGGAGACCCCACACTACCATCGGCGCT
ACGGCGTTTCACTTCTGAGTTCGGCATGGGGTCAGGTGGGACCACCGCGCTACTGCCGCCAGGCAAATTC
TGTTTTATCAGACCGCTTCTGCGTTCTGATTTAATCTGTATCAGGCTGAAAATCTTCTCTCATCCGCCAA
AACAGCCATGCCCATGGCGTTTACCAATGCTTAATCAGTGAGGCACCTATCTCAGCGATCTGTCTATTTC
GTTCATCCATAGTTGCCTGACTCCCCGTCGTGTAGATAACTACGATACGGGAGGGCTTACCATCTGGCCC
CAGTGCTGCAATGATACCGCGAGACCCACGCTCACCGGCTCCAGATTTATCAGCAATAAACCAGCCAGCC
GGAAGGGCCGAGCGCAGAAGTGGTCCTGCAACTTTATCCGCCTCCATCCAGTCTATTAATTGTTGCCGGG
AAGCTAGAGTAAGTAGTTCGCCAGTTAATAGTTTGCGCAACGTTGTTGCCATTGCTACAGGCATCGTGGT
GTCACGCTCGTCGTTTGGTATGGCTTCATTCAGCTCCGGTTCCCAACGATCAAGGCGAGTTACATGATCC
CCCATGTTGTGCAAAAAAGCGGTTAGCTCCTTCGGTCCTCCGATCGTTGTCAGAAGTAAGTTGGCCGCAG
TGTTATCACTCATGGTTATGGCAGCACTGCATAATTCTCTTACTGTCATGCCATCCGTAAGATGCTTTTC
TGTGACTGGTGAGTACTCAACCAAGTCATTCTGAGAATAGTGTATGCGGCGACCGAGTTGCTCTTGCCCG
GCGTCAATACGGGATAATACCGCGCCACATAGCAGAACTTTAAAAGTGCTCATCATTGGAAAACGTTCTT
CGGGGCGAAAACTCTCAAGGATCTTACCGCTGTTGAGATCCAGTTCGATGTAACCCACTCGTGCACCCAA
CTGATCTTCAGCATCTTTTACTTTCACCAGCGTTTCTGGGTGAGCAAAAACAGGAAGGCAAAATGCCGCA
AAAAAGGGAATAAGGGCGACACGGAAATGTTGAATACTCATACTCTTCCTTTTTCAATATTATTGAAGCA
TTTATCAGGGTTATTGTCTCATGAGCGGATACATATTTGAATGTATTTAGAAAAATAAACAAATAGGGGT
TCCGCGCACATTTCCCCGAAAAGTGCCACCTGACGTCTAAGAAACCATTATTATCATGACATTAACCTAT
AAAAATA
